>Addgene plasmid #78540 | pDECKO-mCherry MALAT1_Exon.1 | depositor full sequence | sequence record 152207 | pDECKO-mCherry MALAT1_Exon.1 sequence 9430 bps
CCCGGGTGCAAAGATGGATAAAGTTTTAAACAGAGAGGAATCTTTGCAGCTAATGGACCTTCTAGGTCTT
GAAAGGAGTGGGAATTGGCTCCGGTGCCCGTCAGTGGGCAGAGCGCACATCGCCCACAGTCCCCGAGAAG
TTGGGGGGAGGGGTCGGCAATTGATCCGGTGCCTAGAGAAGGTGGCGCGGGGTAAACTGGGAAAGTGATG
TCGTGTACTGGCTCCGCCTTTTTCCCGAGGGTGGGGGAGAACCGTATATAAGTGCAGTAGTCGCCGTGAA
CGTTCTTTTTCGCAACGGGTTTGCCGCCAGAACACAGGTAAGTGCCGTGTGTGGTTCCCGCGGGCCTGGC
CTCTTTACGGGTTATGGCCCTTGCGTGCCTTGAATTACTTCCACTGGCTGCAGTACGTGATTCTTGATCC
CGAGCTTCGGGTTGGAAGTGGGTGGGAGAGTTCGAGGCCTTGCGCTTAAGGAGCCCCTTCGCCTCGTGCT
TGAGTTGAGGCCTGGCCTGGGCGCTGGGGCCGCCGCGTGCGAATCTGGTGGCACCTTCGCGCCTGTCTCG
CTGCTTTCGATAAGTCTCTAGCCATTTAAAATTTTTGATGACCTGCTGCGACGCTTTTTTTCTGGCAAGA
TAGTCTTGTAAATGCGGGCCAAGATCTGCACACTGGTATTTCGGTTTTTGGGGCCGCGGGCGGCGACGGG
GCCCGTGCGTCCCAGCGCACATGTTCGGCGAGGCGGGGCCTGCGAGCGCGGCCACCGAGAATCGGACGGG
GGTAGTCTCAAGCTGGCCGGCCTGCTCTGGTGCCTGGCCTCGCGCCGCCGTGTATCGCCCCGCCCTGGGC
GGCAAGGCTGGCCCGGTCGGCACCAGTTGCGTGAGCGGAAAGATGGCCGCTTCCCGGCCCTGCTGCAGGG
AGCTCAAAATGGAGGACGCGGCGCTCGGGAGAGCGGGCGGGTGAGTCACCCACACAAAGGAAAAGGGCCT
TTCCGTCCTCAGCCGTCGCTTCATGTGACTCCACGGAGTACCGGGCGCCGTCCAGGCACCTCGATTAGTT
CTCGAGCTTTTGGAGTACGTCGTCTTTAGGTTGGGGGGAGGGGTTTTATGCGATGGAGTTTCCCCACACT
GAGTGGGTGGAGACTGAAGTTAGGCCAGCTTGGCACTTGATGTAATTCTCCTTGGAATTTGCCCTTTTTG
AGTTTGGATCTTGGTTCATTCTCAAGCCTCAGACAGTGGTTCAAAGTTTTTTTCTTCCATTTCAGGTGTC
GTGACGTACGGCCACCATGACCGAGTACAAGCCCACGGTGCGCCTCGCCACCCGCGACGACGTCCCCAGG
GCCGTACGCACCCTCGCCGCCGCGTTCGCCGACTACCCCGCCACGCGCCACACCGTCGATCCGGACCGCC
ACATCGAGCGGGTCACCGAGCTGCAAGAACTCTTCCTCACGCGCGTCGGGCTCGACATCGGCAAGGTGTG
GGTCGCGGACGACGGCGCCGCCGTGGCGGTCTGGACCACGCCGGAGAGCGTCGAAGCGGGGGCGGTGTTC
GCCGAGATCGGCCCGCGCATGGCCGAGTTGAGCGGTTCCCGGCTGGCCGCGCAGCAACAGATGGAAGGCC
TCCTGGCGCCGCACCGGCCCAAGGAGCCCGCGTGGTTCCTGGCCACCGTCGGAGTCTCGCCCGACCACCA
GGGCAAGGGTCTGGGCAGCGCCGTCGTGCTCCCCGGAGTGGAGGCGGCCGAGCGCGCCGGGGTGCCCGCC
TTCCTGGAGACCTCCGCGCCCCGCAACCTCCCCTTCTACGAGCGGCTCGGCTTCACCGTCACCGCCGACG
TCGAGGTGCCCGAAGGACCGCGCACCTGGTGCATGACCCGCAAGCCCGGTGCCGGATCGGGAGAGGGCAG
AGGAAGTCTGCTAACATGCGGTGACGTCGAGGAGAATCCTGGCCCACCGGTCGCCACCATGGTGAGCAAG
GGCGAGGAGGATAACATGGCCATCATCAAGGAGTTCATGCGCTTCAAGGTGCACATGGAGGGCTCCGTGA
ACGGCCACGAGTTCGAGATCGAGGGCGAGGGCGAGGGCCGCCCCTACGAGGGCACCCAGACCGCCAAGCT
GAAGGTGACCAAGGGTGGCCCCCTGCCCTTCGCCTGGGACATCCTGTCCCCTCAGTTCATGTACGGCTCC
AAGGCCTACGTGAAGCACCCCGCCGACATCCCCGACTACTTGAAGCTGTCCTTCCCCGAGGGCTTCAAGT
GGGAGCGCGTGATGAACTTCGAGGACGGCGGCGTGGTGACCGTGACCCAGGACTCCTCCCTGCAGGACGG
CGAGTTCATCTACAAGGTGAAGCTGCGCGGCACCAACTTCCCCTCCGACGGCCCCGTAATGCAGAAGAAG
ACCATGGGCTGGGAGGCCTCCTCCGAGCGGATGTACCCCGAGGACGGCGCCCTGAAGGGCGAGATCAAGC
AGAGGCTGAAGCTGAAGGACGGCGGCCACTACGACGCTGAGGTCAAGACCACCTACAAGGCCAAGAAGCC
CGTGCAGCTGCCCGGCGCCTACAACGTCAACATCAAGTTGGACATCACCTCCCACAACGAGGACTACACC
ATCGTGGAACAGTACGAACGCGCCGAGGGCCGCCACTCCACCGGCGGCATGGACGAGCTGTACAAGTAAA
CGCGTTAAGTCGACAATCAACCTCTGGATTACAAAATTTGTGAAAGATTGACTGGTATTCTTAACTATGT
TGCTCCTTTTACGCTATGTGGATACGCTGCTTTAATGCCTTTGTATCATGCTATTGCTTCCCGTATGGCT
TTCATTTTCTCCTCCTTGTATAAATCCTGGTTGCTGTCTCTTTATGAGGAGTTGTGGCCCGTTGTCAGGC
AACGTGGCGTGGTGTGCACTGTGTTTGCTGACGCAACCCCCACTGGTTGGGGCATTGCCACCACCTGTCA
GCTCCTTTCCGGGACTTTCGCTTTCCCCCTCCCTATTGCCACGGCGGAACTCATCGCCGCCTGCCTTGCC
CGCTGCTGGACAGGGGCTCGGCTGTTGGGCACTGACAATTCCGTGGTGTTGTCGGGGAAATCATCGTCCT
TTCCTTGGCTGCTCGCCTGTGTTGCCACCTGGATTCTGCGCGGGACGTCCTTCTGCTACGTCCCTTCGGC
CCTCAATCCAGCGGACCTTCCTTCCCGCGGCCTGCTGCCGGCTCTGCGGCCTCTTCCGCGTCTTCGCCTT
CGCCCTCAGACGAGTCGGATCTCCCTTTGGGCCGCCTCCCCGCGTCGACTTTAAGACCAATGACTTACAA
GGCAGCTGTAGATCTTAGCCACTTTTTAAAAGAAAAGGGGGGACTGGAAGGGCTAATTCACTCCCAACGA
AGACAAGATCTGCTTTTTGCTTGTACTGGGTCTCTCTGGTTAGACCAGATCTGAGCCTGGGAGCTCTCTG
GCTAACTAGGGAACCCACTGCTTAAGCCTCAATAAAGCTTGCCTTGAGTGCTTCAAGTAGTGTGTGCCCG
TCTGTTGTGTGACTCTGGTAACTAGAGATCCCTCAGACCCTTTTAGTCAGTGTGGAAAATCTCTAGCAGT
ACGTATAGTAGTTCATGTCATCTTATTATTCAGTATTTATAACTTGCAAAGAAATGAATATCAGAGAGTG
AGAGGAACTTGTTTATTGCAGCTTATAATGGTTACAAATAAAGCAATAGCATCACAAATTTCACAAATAA
AGCATTTTTTTCACTGCATTCTAGTTGTGGTTTGTCCAAACTCATCAATGTATCTTATCATGTCTGGCTC
TAGCTATCCCGCCCCTAACTCCGCCCATCCCGCCCCTAACTCCGCCCAGTTCCGCCCATTCTCCGCCCCA
TGGCTGACTAATTTTTTTTATTTATGCAGAGGCCGAGGCCGCCTCGGCCTCTGAGCTATTCCAGAAGTAG
TGAGGAGGCTTTTTTGGAGGCCTAGGGACGTACCCAATTCGCCCTATAGTGAGTCGTATTACGCGCGCTC
ACTGGCCGTCGTTTTACAACGTCGTGACTGGGAAAACCCTGGCGTTACCCAACTTAATCGCCTTGCAGCA
CATCCCCCTTTCGCCAGCTGGCGTAATAGCGAAGAGGCCCGCACCGATCGCCCTTCCCAACAGTTGCGCA
GCCTGAATGGCGAATGGG
[124 nt withheld, positions 4149-4272]
C
[91 nt withheld, positions 4274-4364]
A
[49 nt withheld, positions 4366-4414]
CCTTTGACGTTGGAGTCCACGTTCTTT
[37 nt withheld, positions 4442-4478]
ACCCTATCTCGGTCTATTCTTTTGATTTATAAGGGATTTTGCCGATTTCGGCCTATTGGTTAAAAAATGA
GCTGATTTAACAAAAATTTAACGCGAATTTTAACAAAATATTAACGCTTACAATTTAGGTGGCACTTTTC
GGGGAAATGTGCGCGGAACCCCTATTTGTTTATTTTTCTAAATACATTCAAATATGTATCCGCTCATGAG
ACAATAACCCTGATAAATGCTTCAATAATATTGAAAAAGGAAGAGTATGAGTATTCAACATTTCCGTGTC
GCCCTTATTCCCTTTTTTGCGGCATTTTGCCTTCCTGTTTTTGCTCACCCAGAAACGCTGGTGAAAGTAA
AAGATGCTGAAGATCAGTTGGGTGCACGAGTGGGTTACATCGAACTGGATCTCAACAGCGGTAAGATCCT
TGAGAGTTTTCGCCCCGAAGAACGTTTTCCAATGATGAGCACTTTTAAAGTTCTGCTATGTGGCGCGGTA
TTATCCCGTATTGACGCCGGGCAAGAGCAACTCGGTCGCCGCATACACTATTCTCAGAATGACTTGGTTG
AGTACTCACCAGTCACAGAAAAGCATCTTACGGATGGCATGACAGTAAGAGAATTATGCAGTGCTGCCAT
AACCATGAGTGATAACACTGCGGCCAACTTACTTCTGACAACGATCGGAGGACCGAAGGAGCTAACCGCT
TTTTTGCACAACATGGGGGATCATGTAACTCGCCTTGATCGTTGGGAACCGGAGCTGAATGAAGCCATAC
CAAACGACGAGCGTGACACCACGATGCCTGTAGCAATGGCAACAACGTTGCGCAAACTATTAACTGGCGA
ACTACTTACTCTAGCTTCCCGGCAACAATTAATAGACTGGATGGAGGCGGATAAAGTTGCAGGACCACTT
CTGCGCTCGGCCCTTCCGGCTGGCTGGTTTATTGCTGATAAATCTGGAGCCGGTGAGCGTGGGTCTCGCG
GTATCATTGCAGCACTGGGGCCAGATGGTAAGCCCTCCCGTATCGTAGTTATCTACACGACGGGGAGTCA
GGCAACTATGGATGAACGAAATAGACAGATCGCTGAGATAGGTGCCTCACTGATTAAGCATTGGTAACTG
TCAGACCAAGTTTACTCATATATACTTTAGATTGATTTAAAACTTCATTTTTAATTTAAAAGGATCTAGG
TGAAGATCCTTTTTGATAATCTCATGACCAAAATCCCTTAACGTGAGTTTTCGTTCCACTGAGCGTCAGA
CCCCGTAGAAAAGATCAAAGGATCTTCTTGAGATCCTTTTTTTCTGCGCGTAATCTGCTGCTTGCAAACA
AAAAAACCACCGCTACCAGCGGTGGTTTGTTTGCCGGATCAAGAGCTACCAACTCTTTTTCCGAAGGTAA
CTGGCTTCAGCAGAGCGCAGATACCAAATACTGTTCTTCTAGTGTAGCCGTAGTTAGGCCACCACTTCAA
GAACTCTGTAGCACCGCCTACATACCTCGCTCTGCTAATCCTGTTACCAGTGGCTGCTGCCAGTGGCGAT
AAGTCGTGTCTTACCGGGTTGGACTCAAGACGATAGTTACCGGATAAGGCGCAGCGGTCGGGCTGAACGG
GGGGTTCGTGCACACAGCCCAGCTTGGAGCGAACGACCTACACCGAACTGAGATACCTACAGCGTGAGCT
ATGAGAAAGCGCCACGCTTCCCGAAGGGAGAAAGGCGGACAGGTATCCGGTAAGCGGCAGGGTCGGAACA
GGAGAGCGCACGAGGGAGCTTCCAGGGGGAAACGCCTGGTATCTTTATAGTCCTGTCGGGTTTCGCCACC
TCTGACTTGAGCGTCGATTTTTGTGATGCTCGTCAGGGGGGCGGAGCCTATGGAAAAACGCCAGCAACGC
GGCCTTTTTACGGTTCCTGGCCTTTTGCTGGCCTTTTGCTCACATGTTCTTTCCTGCGTTATCCCCTGAT
TCTGTGGATAACCGTATTACCGCCTTTGAGTGAGCTGATACCGCTCGCCGCAGCCGAACGACCGAGCGCA
GCGAGTCAGTGAGCGAGGAAGCGGAAGAGCGCCCAATACGCAAACCGCCTCTCCCCGCGCGTTGGCCGAT
TCATTAATGCAGCTGGCACGACAGGTTTCCCGACTGGAAAGCGGGCAGTGAGCGCAACGCAATTAATGTG
AGTTAGCTCACTCATTAGGCACCCCAGGCTTTACACTTTATGCTTCCGGCTCGTATGTTGTGTGGAATTG
TGAGCGGATAACAATTTCACACAGGAAACAGCTATGACCATGATTACGCCAAGCGCGCAATTAACCCTCA
CTAAAGGGAACAAAAGCTGGAGCTGCAAGCTTAATGTAGTCTTATGCAATACTCTTGTAGTCTTGCAACA
TGGTAACGATGAGTTAGCAACATGCCTTACAAGGAGAGAAAAAGCACCGTGCATGCCGATTGGTGGAAGT
AAGGTGGTACGATCGTGCCTTATTAGGAAGGCAACAGACGGGTCTGACATGGATTGGACGAACCACTGAA
TTGCCGCATTGCAGAGATATTGTATTTAAGTGCCTAGCTCGATACATAAACGGGTCTCTCTGGTTAGACC
AGATCTGAGCCTGGGAGCTCTCTGGCTAACTAGGGAACCCACTGCTTAAGCCTCAATAAAGCTTGCCTTG
AGTGCTTCAAGTAGTGTGTGCCCGTCTGTTGTGTGACTCTGGTAACTAGAGATCCCTCAGACCCTTTTAG
TCAGTGTGGAAAATCTCTAGCAGTGGCGCCCGAACAGGGACTTGAAAGCGAAAGGGAAACCAGAGGAGCT
CTCTCGACGCAGGACTCGGCTTGCTGAAGCGCGCACGGCAAGAGGCGAGGGGCGGCGACTGGTGAGTACG
CCAAAAATTTTGACTAGCGGAGGCTAGAAGGAGAGAGATGGGTGCGAGAGCGTCAGTATTAAGCGGGGGA
GAATTAGATCGCGATGGGAAAAAATTCGGTTAAGGCCAGGGGGAAAGAAAAAATATAAATTAAAACATAT
AGTATGGGCAAGCAGGGAGCTAGAACGATTCGCAGTTAATCCTGGCCTGTTAGAAACATCAGAAGGCTGT
AGACAAATACTGGGACAGCTACAACCATCCCTTCAGACAGGATCAGAAGAACTTAGATCATTATATAATA
CAGTAGCAACCCTCTATTGTGTGCATCAAAGGATAGAGATAAAAGACACCAAGGAAGCTTTAGACAAGAT
AGAGGAAGAGCAAAACAAAAGTAAGACCACCGCACAGCAAGCGGCCGCTGATCTTCAGACCTGGAGGAGG
AGATATGAGGGACAATTGGAGAAGTGAATTATATAAATATAAAGTAGTAAAAATTGAACCATTAGGAGTA
GCACCCACCAAGGCAAAGAGAAGAGTGGTGCAGAGAGAAAAAAGAGCAGTGGGAATAGGAGCTTTGTTCC
TTGGGTTCTTGGGAGCAGCAGGAAGCACTATGGGCGCAGCGTCAATGACGCTGACGGTACAGGCCAGACA
ATTATTGTCTGGTATAGTGCAGCAGCAGAACAATTTGCTGAGGGCTATTGAGGCGCAACAGCATCTGTTG
CAACTCACAGTCTGGGGCATCAAGCAGCTCCAGGCAAGAATCCTGGCTGTGGAAAGATACCTAAAGGATC
AACAGCTCCTGGGGATTTGGGGTTGCTCTGGAAAACTCATTTGCACCACTGCTGTGCCTTGGAATGCTAG
TTGGAGTAATAAATCTCTGGAACAGATTTGGAATCACACGACCTGGATGGAGTGGGACAGAGAAATTAAC
AATTACACAAGCTTAATACACTCCTTAATTGAAGAATCGCAAAACCAGCAAGAAAAGAATGAACAAGAAT
TATTGGAATTAGATAAATGGGCAAGTTTGTGGAATTGGTTTAACATAACAAATTGGCTGTGGTATATAAA
ATTATTCATAATGATAGTAGGAGGCTTGGTAGGTTTAAGAATAGTTTTTGCTGTACTTTCTATAGTGAAT
AGAGTTAGGCAGGGATATTCACCATTATCGTTTCAGACCCACCTCCCAACCCCGAGGGGACCCAGAGAGG
GCCTATTTCCCATGATTCCTTCATATTTGCATATACGATACAAGGCTGTTAGAGAGATAATTAGAATTAA
TTTGACTGTAAACACAAAGATATTAGTACAAAATACGTGACGTAGAAAGTAATAATTTCTTGGGTAGTTT
GCAGTTTTAAAATTATGTTTTAAAATGGACTATCATATGCTTACCGTAACTTGAAAGTATTTCGATTTCT
TGGCTTTATATATCTTGTGGAAAGGACGAAACACCGGGCTTGGCTTGGCAACCACAGTTTTAGAGCTAGA
AATAGCAAGTTAAAATAAGGCTAGTCCGTTATCAACTTGAAAAAGTGGCACCGAGTCGGTGCTTTTTTGA
ACGCTGACGTCATCAACCCGCTCCAAGGAATCGCGGGCCCAGTGTCACTAGGCGGGAACACCCAGCGCGC
GTGCGCCCTGGCAGGAAGATGGCTGTGAGGGACAGGGGAGTGGCGCCCTGCAATATTTGCATGTCGCTAT
GTGTTCTGGGAAATCACCATAAACGTGAAATGTCTTTGGATTTGGGAGTCTTATAAGTTCTGTATGAGAC
CACTCTTTCCCAGGATTCTAGACAGACCTAAGTTTTAGAGCTAGAAATAGCAAGTTAAAATAAGGCTAGT
CCGTTATCAACTTGAAAAAGTGGCACCGAGTCGGTGCTTTTTTAAGCTTGGCGTAACTAGATCTTGAGAC
AAATGGCAGTATTCATCCACAATTTTAAAAGAAAAGGGGGGATTGGGGGGTACAGTGCAGGGGAAAGAAT
AGTAGACATAATAGCAACAGACATACAAACTAAAGAATTACAAAAACAAATTACAAAAATTCAAAATTTT
CGGGTTTATTACAGGGACAGCAGAGATCCACTTTGGCGCCGGCTCGAGGGGG
Features (pLannotate 1.2.2; 33 found; start..end, strand, type, name):
     14..80      +  CDS            small t antigen (fragment): SV40 (simian virus 40) small t antigen
    106..317     +  promoter       EF-1α core promoter: core promoter for human elongation factor EF-1α
    318..426     +  intron         EF-1α intron A (fragment): intron upstream of the start codon of human EF-1α
   1052..1255    +  intron         EF-1α intron A: truncated intron upstream of the start codon of human EF-1α
   1277..1873    +  CDS            PuroR (fragment): puromycin N-acetyltransferase; pac from Streptomyces; confers resistance to puromycin
   1949..2656    +  CDS            mCherry: mCherry is a basic (constitutively fluorescent) red fluorescent protein published in 2004, derived from Discosoma sp.. It is reported to be a very rapidly-maturing monomer with low acid sensitivity.
   2675..3263    +  misc_feature   WPRE: woodchuck hepatitis virus posttranscriptional regulatory element
   3314..3333    +  misc_feature   cPPT/CTS (fragment): central polypurine tract and central termination sequence of HIV-1
   3335..3568    +  LTR            3' LTR (ΔU3): self-inactivating 3' long terminal repeat (LTR) from HIV-1
   3646..3767    +  polyA_signal   SV40 poly(A) signal: SV40 polyadenylation signal
   3807..3942    +  rep_origin     SV40 ori: SV40 origin of replication
   3963..3981    -  promoter       T7 promoter: promoter for bacteriophage T7 RNA polymerase
   3989..4144    +  CDS            lacZα (fragment): LacZα fragment of β-galactosidase; lacZ fragment
   4149..4577    +  rep_origin     f1 ori (sequence partly withheld): f1 bacteriophage origin of replication; arrow indicates direction of (+) strand synthesis
   4630..4734    +  promoter       AmpR promoter: bla
   4735..5595    +  CDS            AmpR: β-lactamase; bla; confers resistance to ampicillin, carbenicillin, and related antibiotics
   5766..6354    +  rep_origin     ori: high-copy-number ColE1/pMB1/pBR322/pUC origin of replication
   6537..6629    +  CDS            lacI (fragment): lac repressor; lacI; The lac repressor binds to the lac operator to inhibit transcription in E. coli. This inhibition can be relieved by adding lactose or isopropyl-β-D-thiogalactopyranoside (IPTG).
   6642..6663    +  protein_bind   CAP binding site: CAP binding activates transcription in the presence of cAMP. E. coli catabolite activator protein
   6678..6708    +  promoter       lac promoter: promoter for the E. coli lac operon
   6716..6732    +  protein_bind   lac operator: The lac repressor binds to the lac operator to inhibit transcription in E. coli. This inhibition can be relieved by adding lactose or isopropyl-β-D-thiogalactopyranoside (IPTG). lac repressor encoded by lacI
   6777..6795    +  promoter       T3 promoter: promoter for bacteriophage T3 RNA polymerase
   6823..7049    +  promoter       RSV promoter: Rous sarcoma virus enhancer/promoter
   7050..7230    +  LTR            5' LTR (truncated): truncated 5' long terminal repeat (LTR) from HIV-1
   7277..7402    +  misc_feature   HIV-1 Ψ: packaging signal of human immunodeficiency virus type 1
   7386..7749    +  CDS            HIV-1 gag (fragment): gag protein from human immunodeficiency virus 1; gag
   7895..8128    +  misc_feature   RRE: The Rev response element (RRE) of HIV-1 allows for Rev-dependent mRNA export from the nucleus to the cytoplasm.
   8505..8531    +  CDS            Rev (fragment): human immunodeficiency virus 1 (HIV-1) Rev protein; rev; enhances nuclear export of unspliced and incompletely spliced viral mRNAs
   8535..8775    +  promoter       U6 promoter: RNA polymerase III promoter for human U6 snRNA
   8805..8880    +  misc_RNA       gRNA scaffold: guide RNA scaffold for the Streptococcus pyogenes CRISPR/Cas9 system
   8887..9101    +  promoter       H1 promoter: human H1 RNA promoter
   9130..9205    +  misc_RNA       gRNA scaffold: guide RNA scaffold for the Streptococcus pyogenes CRISPR/Cas9 system
   9261..9378    +  misc_feature   cPPT/CTS: central polypurine tract and central termination sequence of HIV-1
