[The description below was written by a language model from this plasmid's Addgene catalogue record and pLannotate feature annotations shown in this document.]
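Description:
pDECKO-mCherry MALAT1_Exon.1 is a 9,430 bp lentiviral, mammalian-expression plasmid built on the pDECKO_mCherry backbone to deliver a pair of CRISPR guide RNAs against an exonic region of the human MALAT1 locus. It is propagated in E. coli through a high-copy ColE1/pUC-type origin with ampicillin resistance (β-lactamase); an f1 origin and remnants of a lac/T3/T7 cloning region are also annotated. The viral framework is of the self-inactivating HIV-1 type: an RSV promoter drives a truncated 5' LTR, followed by the Ψ packaging signal, a gag fragment, the RRE for Rev-dependent export, a cPPT/CTS, WPRE and a ΔU3 3' LTR. An SV40 poly(A) signal and SV40 origin lie downstream. No Cas9 coding sequence is annotated, so the nuclease has to be supplied separately.

The payload, assembled by Gibson cloning, is a tandem dual-guide cassette. A human U6 promoter drives the first guide fused to an S. pyogenes Cas9 gRNA scaffold, and an H1 promoter then drives the second guide with its own scaffold. Using two different RNA polymerase III promoters lets both guides be expressed from a single integrated provirus, so that two simultaneous cuts can excise the intervening genomic segment. Downstream, an EF-1α promoter with intron A sequences drives puromycin N-acetyltransferase followed by mCherry. This allows drug selection and red fluorescent tracking of transduced cells; the element linking the two coding sequences is not annotated. The depositor labels it only as an experimental plasmid, and it is associated with work on scalable design of paired guide RNAs for genomic deletion, consistent with use for deleting the targeted MALAT1 region in human cells.
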