Addgene plasmid #78540: pDECKO-mCherry MALAT1_Exon.1
Purpose: Experimental plasmid
Depositing lab: Roderic Guigo & Rory Johnson. Depositing organization: Centre for Genomic Regulation (CRG). Publication: Scalable Design of Paired CRISPR Guide RNAs for Genomic Deletion. Pulido-Quetglas C, Aparicio-Prat E, Arnan C, Polidori T, Hermoso T, Palumbo E, Ponomarenko J, Guigo R, Johnson R. PLoS Comput Biol. 2017 Mar 2;13(3):e1005341. doi: 10.1371/journal.pcbi.1005341. eCollection 2017 Mar. PCOMPBIOL-D-16-01254 PubMed 28253259.
Backbone
  Vector backbone: pDECKO_mCherry
  Total vector size (bp): 9430
  Vector type: Mammalian Expression, Lentiviral
  Selectable markers: Puromycin
Growth in bacteria
  Bacterial resistance: Ampicillin, 100 μg/mL
  Growth temperature: 37°C
  Growth strain: NEB Stable
  Copy number: High Copy
Gene/Insert
  Gene/Insert name: gRNA1+scaffold+H1promoter+gRNA2
  gRNA/shRNA sequence: 2 guide RNAs against MALAT1_Exon.1
  Species: H. sapiens (human)
  Promoter: U6
  Cloning method: Gibson Cloning
  Sequencing primers: 5′ GTACAAAATACGTGACGTAG; 3′ ATGTCTACTATTCTTTCCCC
Terms and licenses: Academic/Nonprofit Terms; Industry Terms: Not Available to Industry
Depositor comments: Experimental plasmid.
How to cite: pDECKO-mCherry MALAT1_Exon.1 was a gift from Roderic Guigo & Rory Johnson (Addgene plasmid # 78540 ; http://n2t.net/addgene:78540 ; RRID:Addgene_78540)
