>Addgene plasmid #78540 | pDECKO-mCherry MALAT1_Exon.1 | addgene partial sequence | sequence record 152166 | pCDF1-R2 5'-CCA ACT TCT CGG GGA CTG T-3'
TGACGGGCACCGGAGCCAATTCCCACTCCTTTCAAGACCTAGAAGGTCCATTAGCTGCAAAGATTCCTCT
CTGTTTAAAACTTTATCCATCTTTGCACCCGGGCCCCCTCGAGCCGGCGCCAAAGTGGATCTCTGCTGTC
CCTGTAATAAACCCGAAAATTTTGAATTTTTGTAATTTGTTTTTGTAATTCTTTAGTTTGTATGTCTGTT
GCTATTATGTCTACTATTCTTTCCCCTGCACTGTACCCCCCAATCCCCCCTTTTCTTTTAAAATTGTGGA
TGAATACTGCCATTTGTCTCAAGATCTAGTTACGCCAAGCTTAAAAAAGCACCGACTCGGTGCCACTTTT
TCAAGTTGATAACGGACTAGCCTTATTTTAACTTGCTATTTCTAGCTCTAAAACTTAGGTCTGTCTAGAA
TCCTGGGAAAGAGTGGTCTCATACAGAACTTATAAGACTCCCAAATCCAAAGACATTTCACGTTTATGGT
GATTTCCCAGAACACATAGCGACATGCAAATATTGCAGGGCGCCACTCCCCTGTCCCTCACAGCCATCTT
CCTGCCAGGGCGCACGCGCGCTGGGTGTTCCCGCCTAGTGACACTGGGCCCGCGATTCCTTGGAGCGGGT
TGATGACGTCAGCGTTCAAAAAAGCACCGACTCGGTGCCACTTTTTCAAGTTGATAACGGACTAGCCTTA
TTTTAACTTGCTATTTCTAGCTCTAAAACTGTGGTTGCCAAGCCAAGCCCGGTGTTTCGTCCTTTCCACA
AGATATATAAAGCCAAGAAATCGAAATACTTTCAAGTTACGGTAAGCATATGATAGTCCATTTTAAAACA
TAATTTTAAAACTGCAAACTACCCAAGAAATTATTACTTTCTACGTC
