>Addgene plasmid #78540 | pDECKO-mCherry MALAT1_Exon.1 | addgene partial sequence | sequence record 152206 | Puro-F2 5'-ctcggcttcaccgtcacc-3'
CCGAAGGACCGCGCACCTGGTGCATGACCCGCAAGCCCGGTGCCGGATCGGGAGAGGGCAGAGGAAGTCT
GCTAACATGCGGTGACGTCGAGGAGAATCCTGGCCCACCGGTCGCCACCATGGTGAGCAAGGGCGAGGAG
GATAACATGGCCATCATCAAGGAGTTCATGCGCTTCAAGGTGCACATGGAGGGCTCCGTGAACGGCCACG
AGTTCGAGATCGAGGGCGAGGGCGAGGGCCGCCCCTACGAGGGCACCCAGACCGCCAAGCTGAAGGTGAC
CAAGGGTGGCCCCCTGCCCTTCGCCTGGGACATCCTGTCCCCTCAGTTCATGTACGGCTCCAAGGCCTAC
GTGAAGCACCCCGCCGACATCCCCGACTACTTGAAGCTGTCCTTCCCCGAGGGCTTCAAGTGGGAGCGCG
TGATGAACTTCGAGGACGGCGGCGTGGTGACCGTGACCCAGGACTCCTCCCTGCAGGACGGCGAGTTCAT
CTACAAGGTGAAGCTGCGCGGCACCAACTTCCCCTCCGACGGCCCCGTAATGCAGAAGAAGACCATGGGC
TGGGAGGCCTCCTCCGAGCGGATGTACCCCGAGGACGGCGCCCTGAAGGGCGAGATCAAGCAGAGGCTGA
AGCTGAAGGACGGCGGCCACTACGACGCTGAGGTCAAGACCACCTACAAGGCCAAGAAGCCCGTGCAGCT
GCCCGGCGCCTACAACGTCAACATCAAGTTGGACATCACCTCCCACAACGAGGACTACACCATCGTGGAA
CAGTACGAACGCGCCGAGGGCCGCCACTCCACCGGCGGCATGGACGAGCTGTACAAGTAAACGCGTTAAG
TCGACAATCAACCTCTGGATTACAAAATTTGTGAAAGATTGACTGGTATTCTTAACTATGTTGCTCCTTT
TACGCTATGTGGATACGCTGCTTTAATGCCTTTGTATCATGCTATTGCTTCCCGTATGGCTTTCATTTTC
TCCTCCTTGTATAAATCCTGGTTGCTGTCTCTTTATGAGGAGTTGTGGCCCGT
